Addgene plasmid #197459: pDest Lenti CA-GFP
Purpose: Bicistronic expression vector expressing CA-GFP under the CMV promotor separated by an internal ribosome entry site (IRES) mediated expression of dTomato reporter protein.
Depositing lab: Omar Khan. Depositing organization: Hamad Bin Khalifa University. Publication: E3 Ubiquitin Ligase TRIP12 Controls Exit from Mitosis via Positive Regulation of MCL-1 in Response to Taxol. Keyan KS, Alanany R, Kohil A, Khan OM. Cancers (Basel). 2023 Jan 13;15(2):505. doi: 10.3390/cancers15020505. PubMed 36672454.
Backbone
  Vector backbone: pLV[Exp]-Neo-CMV
  Backbone manufacturer: vectorbuilder
  Backbone size w/o insert (bp): 3970
  Total vector size (bp): 4824
  Vector type: Mammalian Expression, Lentiviral
  Selectable markers: none.
Growth in bacteria
  Bacterial resistance: Ampicillin, 100 μg/mL
  Growth temperature: 30°C
  Growth strain: NEB Stable
  Growth instructions: or STBL3
  Copy number: High Copy
Gene/Insert
  Gene/Insert name: GFP (alt name: GFP (S65T))
  Species: Synthetic
  Insert size (bp): 854
  Mutation: S65T
  Promoter: CMV, IRES
  Cloning method: Unknown
  Sequencing primers: 5′ CMV Forward
Resource information
  A portion of this plasmid was derived from a plasmid made by: vectorbuilder.
Terms and licenses: Academic/Nonprofit Terms; Industry Terms: Not Available to Industry
Depositor comments: Designed in Khan lab, manufactured by vectorbuilder.
How to cite: pDest Lenti CA-GFP was a gift from Omar Khan (Addgene plasmid # 197459 ; http://n2t.net/addgene:197459 ; RRID:Addgene_197459)
