[The description below was written by a language model from this plasmid's Addgene catalogue record and pLannotate feature annotations shown in this document.]
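Description:
pDest Lenti CA-GFP is a third-generation-style, self-inactivating HIV-1 lentiviral expression plasmid built on a commercially made pLV[Exp]-Neo-CMV backbone. It is maintained in E. coli through a high-copy ColE1/pUC origin and the AmpR β-lactamase gene, and it also carries an f1 origin. The viral transfer region starts with an RSV promoter fused to a truncated 5' LTR, which drives genomic RNA production in packaging cells. This is followed by the Ψ packaging signal with a gag fragment, the RRE for Rev-dependent export, and the cPPT/CTS element. It ends in a ΔU3 3' LTR with a downstream SV40 poly(A) signal and SV40 origin.

The payload is a bicistronic cassette assembled by multisite Gateway recombination, as shown by the attB4, attB1, attB2 and attB3 sites flanking its modules. The CMV enhancer/promoter drives CA-GFP, annotated as an EGFP-type open reading frame (the record lists an S65T GFP). A short C-terminal segment follows that matches a fragment of the influenza M2 protein. The record does not explain what "CA" means or what this appended peptide does. An EMCV IRES then allows cap-independent translation of dTomato from the same transcript, so red fluorescence marks transduced or transfected cells independently of the green signal. A WPRE enhances transcript expression.

The catalogue lists no selectable marker, but the sequence annotation shows a mouse PGK promoter driving NeoR/KanR, which would permit G418 selection in mammalian cells. The sequenced record (about 10.2 kb) is also much larger than the catalogue's stated total size of about 4.8 kb, so the listed sizes should be treated with caution.
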