Features (pLannotate 1.2.2; 35 found; start..end, strand, type, name):
      1..227     +  promoter       RSV promoter: Rous sarcoma virus enhancer/promoter
    228..408     +  LTR            5' LTR (truncated): truncated 5' long terminal repeat (LTR) from HIV-1
    455..580     +  misc_feature   HIV-1 Ψ: packaging signal of human immunodeficiency virus type 1
    564..927     +  CDS            HIV-1 gag (fragment): gag protein from human immunodeficiency virus 1; gag
   1073..1306    +  misc_feature   RRE: The Rev response element (RRE) of HIV-1 allows for Rev-dependent mRNA export from the nucleus to the cytoplasm.
   1683..1783    +  CDS            Rev (fragment): human immunodeficiency virus 1 (HIV-1) Rev protein; rev; enhances nuclear export of unspliced and incompletely spliced viral mRNAs
   1801..1918    +  misc_feature   cPPT/CTS: central polypurine tract and central termination sequence of HIV-1
   1927..1947    +  protein_bind   attB4: mutant version of attB; core recombination site for the Gateway® BP reaction BP Clonase™
   2008..2311    +  enhancer       CMV enhancer: human cytomegalovirus immediate early enhancer
   2312..2515    +  promoter       CMV promoter: human cytomegalovirus (CMV) immediate early promoter
   2537..2557    +  protein_bind   attB1: mutant version of attB; core recombination site for the Gateway® BP reaction BP Clonase™
   2567..3283    +  CDS            EGFP: EGFP is a basic (constitutively fluorescent) green fluorescent protein published in 1996, derived from Aequorea victoria. It is reported to be a rapidly-maturing weak dimer with moderate acid sensitivity.
   3317..3400    +  CDS            M (fragment): M2_I40A0 - Also known as M2. Experimental evidence at protein level: Swiss-Prot protein existence level 1. Forms a proton-selective ion channel that is necessary for the efficient release of the viral genome during virus entry. After attaching to the cell surface, the virion enters the cell by endocytosis. Acidification of the endosome triggers M2 ion channel activity. The influx of protons into virion interior is believed to disrupt interactions between the viral ribonucleoprotein (RNP), matrix protein 1 (M1), and lipid bilayers, thereby freeing the viral genome from interaction with viral pr
   3407..3427    -  protein_bind   attB2: mutant version of attB; core recombination site for the Gateway® BP reaction BP Clonase™
   3540..4002    +  misc_feature   IRES: internal ribosome entry site (IRES) of the encephalomyocarditis virus (EMCV)
   4016..4717    +  CDS            dTomato: dTomato is a basic (constitutively fluorescent) orange fluorescent protein published in 2004, derived from Discosoma sp.. It is reported to be a somewhat slowly-maturing dimer with low acid sensitivity.
   4721..4741    -  protein_bind   attB3: mutant version of attB; core recombination site for the Gateway® BP reaction BP Clonase™
   4754..5342    +  misc_feature   WPRE: woodchuck hepatitis virus posttranscriptional regulatory element
   5373..5872    +  promoter       PGK promoter: mouse phosphoglycerate kinase 1 promoter
   5886..6680    +  CDS            NeoR/KanR: aminoglycoside phosphotransferase from Tn5; aph(3')-II (or nptII); confers resistance to neomycin, kanamycin, and G418 (Geneticin®)
   6693..6761    +  CDS            nef (fragment): NEF_HV1Z2 - Experimental evidence at protein level: Swiss-Prot protein existence level 1. Extracellular Nef protein targets CD4(+) T-lymphocytes for apoptosis by interacting with CXCR4 surface receptors. From Human immunodeficiency virus type 1 group M subtype D (isolate Z2/CDC-Z34) (HIV-1).
   6763..6996    +  LTR            3' LTR (ΔU3): self-inactivating 3' long terminal repeat (LTR) from HIV-1
   7068..7189    +  polyA_signal   SV40 poly(A) signal: SV40 polyadenylation signal
   7229..7364    +  rep_origin     SV40 ori: SV40 origin of replication
   7385..7403    -  promoter       T7 promoter: promoter for bacteriophage T7 RNA polymerase
   7411..7566    +  CDS            lacZα (fragment): LacZα fragment of β-galactosidase; lacZ fragment
   7571..7999    +  rep_origin     f1 ori (sequence partly withheld): f1 bacteriophage origin of replication; arrow indicates direction of (+) strand synthesis
   8052..8156    +  promoter       AmpR promoter: bla
   8157..9017    +  CDS            AmpR: β-lactamase; bla; confers resistance to ampicillin, carbenicillin, and related antibiotics
   9188..9776    +  rep_origin     ori: high-copy-number ColE1/pMB1/pBR322/pUC origin of replication
   9959..10051   +  CDS            lacI (fragment): lac repressor; lacI; The lac repressor binds to the lac operator to inhibit transcription in E. coli. This inhibition can be relieved by adding lactose or isopropyl-β-D-thiogalactopyranoside (IPTG).
  10064..10085   +  protein_bind   CAP binding site: CAP binding activates transcription in the presence of cAMP. E. coli catabolite activator protein
  10100..10130   +  promoter       lac promoter: promoter for the E. coli lac operon
  10138..10154   +  protein_bind   lac operator: The lac repressor binds to the lac operator to inhibit transcription in E. coli. This inhibition can be relieved by adding lactose or isopropyl-β-D-thiogalactopyranoside (IPTG). lac repressor encoded by lacI
  10199..10217   +  promoter       T3 promoter: promoter for bacteriophage T3 RNA polymerase
>Addgene plasmid #197459 | pDest Lenti CA-GFP | addgene full sequence | sequence record 402921 | Addgene NGS Result
TGTAGTCTTATGCAATACTCTTGTAGTCTTGCAACATGGTAACGATGAGTTAGCAACATGCCTTACAAGG
AGAGAAAAAGCACCGTGCATGCCGATTGGTGGAAGTAAGGTGGTACGATCGTGCCTTATTAGGAAGGCAA
CAGACGGGTCTGACATGGATTGGACGAACCACTGAATTGCCGCATTGCAGAGATATTGTATTTAAGTGCC
TAGCTCGATACATAAACGGGTCTCTCTGGTTAGACCAGATCTGAGCCTGGGAGCTCTCTGGCTAACTAGG
GAACCCACTGCTTAAGCCTCAATAAAGCTTGCCTTGAGTGCTTCAAGTAGTGTGTGCCCGTCTGTTGTGT
GACTCTGGTAACTAGAGATCCCTCAGACCCTTTTAGTCAGTGTGGAAAATCTCTAGCAGTGGCGCCCGAA
CAGGGACTTGAAAGCGAAAGGGAAACCAGAGGAGCTCTCTCGACGCAGGACTCGGCTTGCTGAAGCGCGC
ACGGCAAGAGGCGAGGGGCGGCGACTGGTGAGTACGCCAAAAATTTTGACTAGCGGAGGCTAGAAGGAGA
GAGATGGGTGCGAGAGCGTCAGTATTAAGCGGGGGAGAATTAGATCGCGATGGGAAAAAATTCGGTTAAG
GCCAGGGGGAAAGAAAAAATATAAATTAAAACATATAGTATGGGCAAGCAGGGAGCTAGAACGATTCGCA
GTTAATCCTGGCCTGTTAGAAACATCAGAAGGCTGTAGACAAATACTGGGACAGCTACAACCATCCCTTC
AGACAGGATCAGAAGAACTTAGATCATTATATAATACAGTAGCAACCCTCTATTGTGTGCATCAAAGGAT
AGAGATAAAAGACACCAAGGAAGCTTTAGACAAGATAGAGGAAGAGCAAAACAAAAGTAAGACCACCGCA
CAGCAAGCGGCCGCTGATCTTCAGACCTGGAGGAGGAGATATGAGGGACAATTGGAGAAGTGAATTATAT
AAATATAAAGTAGTAAAAATTGAACCATTAGGAGTAGCACCCACCAAGGCAAAGAGAAGAGTGGTGCAGA
GAGAAAAAAGAGCAGTGGGAATAGGAGCTTTGTTCCTTGGGTTCTTGGGAGCAGCAGGAAGCACTATGGG
CGCAGCGTCAATGACGCTGACGGTACAGGCCAGACAATTATTGTCTGGTATAGTGCAGCAGCAGAACAAT
TTGCTGAGGGCTATTGAGGCGCAACAGCATCTGTTGCAACTCACAGTCTGGGGCATCAAGCAGCTCCAGG
CAAGAATCCTGGCTGTGGAAAGATACCTAAAGGATCAACAGCTCCTGGGGATTTGGGGTTGCTCTGGAAA
ACTCATTTGCACCACTGCTGTGCCTTGGAATGCTAGTTGGAGTAATAAATCTCTGGAACAGATTTGGAAT
CACACGACCTGGATGGAGTGGGACAGAGAAATTAACAATTACACAAGCTTAATACACTCCTTAATTGAAG
AATCGCAAAACCAGCAAGAAAAGAATGAACAAGAATTATTGGAATTAGATAAATGGGCAAGTTTGTGGAA
TTGGTTTAACATAACAAATTGGCTGTGGTATATAAAATTATTCATAATGATAGTAGGAGGCTTGGTAGGT
TTAAGAATAGTTTTTGCTGTACTTTCTATAGTGAATAGAGTTAGGCAGGGATATTCACCATTATCGTTTC
AGACCCACCTCCCAACCCCGAGGGGACCCGACAGGCCCGAAGGAATAGAAGAAGAAGGTGGAGAGAGAGA
CAGAGACAGATCCATTCGATTAGTGAACGGATCTCGACGGTATCGCTAGCTTTTAAAAGAAAAGGGGGGA
TTGGGGGGTACAGTGCAGGGGAAAGAATAGTAGACATAATAGCAACAGACATACAAACTAAAGAATTACA
AAAACAAATTACAAAAATTCAAAATTTTACTAGTATCAACTTTGTATAGAAAAGTTGTAGTTATTAATAG
TAATCAATTACGGGGTCATTAGTTCATAGCCCATATATGGAGTTCCGCGTTACATAACTTACGGTAAATG
GCCCGCCTGGCTGACCGCCCAACGACCCCCGCCCATTGACGTCAATAATGACGTATGTTCCCATAGTAAC
GCCAATAGGGACTTTCCATTGACGTCAATGGGTGGAGTATTTACGGTAAACTGCCCACTTGGCAGTACAT
CAAGTGTATCATATGCCAAGTACGCCCCCTATTGACGTCAATGACGGTAAATGGCCCGCCTGGCATTATG
CCCAGTACATGACCTTATGGGACTTTCCTACTTGGCAGTACATCTACGTATTAGTCATCGCTATTACCAT
GGTGATGCGGTTTTGGCAGTACATCAATGGGCGTGGATAGCGGTTTGACTCACGGGGATTTCCAAGTCTC
CACCCCATTGACGTCAATGGGAGTTTGTTTTGGCACCAAAATCAACGGGACTTTCCAAAATGTCGTAACA
ACTCCGCCCCATTGACGCAAATGGGCGGTAGGCGTGTACGGTGGGAGGTCTATATAAGCAGAGCTGGTTT
AGTGAACCGTCAGATCCAAGTTTGTACAAAAAAGCAGGCTGCCACCATGGTGAGCAAGGGCGAGGAGCTG
TTCACCGGGGTGGTGCCCATCCTGGTCGAGCTGGACGGCGACGTAAACGGCCACAAGTTCAGCGTGTCCG
GCGAGGGCGAGGGCGATGCCACCTACGGCAAGCTGACCCTGAAGTTCATCTGCACCACCGGCAAGCTGCC
CGTGCCCTGGCCCACCCTCGTGACCACCCTGACCTACGGCGTGCAGTGCTTCAGCCGCTACCCCGACCAC
ATGAAGCAGCACGACTTCTTCAAGTCCGCCATGCCCGAAGGCTACGTCCAGGAGCGCACCATCTTCTTCA
AGGACGACGGCAACTACAAGACCCGCGCCGAGGTGAAGTTCGAGGGCGACACCCTGGTGAACCGCATCGA
GCTGAAGGGCATCGACTTCAAGGAGGACGGCAACATCCTGGGGCACAAGCTGGAGTACAACTACAACAGC
CACAACGTCTATATCATGGCCGACAAGCAGAAGAACGGCATCAAGGTGAACTTCAAGATCCGCCACAACA
TCGAGGACGGCAGCGTGCAGCTCGCCGACCACTACCAGCAGAACACCCCCATCGGCGACGGCCCCGTGCT
GCTGCCCGACAACCACTACCTGAGCACCCAGTCCGCCCTGAGCAAAGACCCCAACGAGAAGCGCGATCAC
ATGGTCCTGCTGGAGTTCGTGACCGCCGCCGGGATCACTCTCGGCATGGACGAGCTGTACAAGTCCGGCC
GGGATGAAGTGGATTTTCAGGGCCCGTGCAACGATAGCAGCGATCCGCTGGTGGTGGCGGCGAGCATTAT
TGGCATTCTGCATCTGATTCTGTGGATTCTGGATCGCCTGTGAACCCAGCTTTCTTGTACAAAGTGGGCC
CCTCTCCCTCCCCCCCCCCTAACGTTACTGGCCGAAGCCGCTTGGAATAAGGCCGGTGTGCGTTTGTCTA
TATGTTATTTTCCACCATATTGCCGTCTTTTGGCAATGTGAGGGCCCGGAAACCTGGCCCTGTCTTCTTG
ACGAGCATTCCTAGGGGTCTTTCCCCTCTCGCCAAAGGAATGCAAGGTCTGTTGAATGTCGTGAAGGAAG
CAGTTCCTCTGGAAGCTTCTTGAAGACAAACAACGTCTGTAGCGACCCTTTGCAGGCAGCGGAACCCCCC
ACCTGGCGACAGGTGCCTCTGCGGCCAAAAGCCACGTGTATAAGATACACCTGCAAAGGCGGCACAACCC
CAGTGCCACGTTGTGAGTTGGATAGTTGTGGAAAGAGTCAAATGGCTCTCCTCAAGCGTATTCAACAAGG
GGCTGAAGGATGCCCAGAAGGTACCCCATTGTATGGGATCTGATCTGGGGCCTCGGTGCACATGCTTTAC
ATGTGTTTAGTCGAGGTTAAAAAAACGTCTAGGCCCCCCGAACCACGGGGACGTGGTTTTCCTTTGAAAA
ACACGATGATAATATGGCCACAACCATGGTGAGCAAGGGCGAGGAGGTCATCAAAGAGTTCATGCGCTTC
AAGGTGCGCATGGAGGGCTCCATGAACGGCCACGAGTTCGAGATCGAGGGCGAGGGCGAGGGCCGCCCCT
ACGAGGGCACCCAGACCGCCAAGCTGAAGGTGACCAAGGGCGGCCCCCTGCCCTTCGCCTGGGACATCCT
GTCCCCCCAGTTCATGTACGGCTCCAAGGCGTACGTGAAGCACCCCGCCGACATCCCCGATTACAAGAAG
CTGTCCTTCCCCGAGGGCTTCAAGTGGGAGCGCGTGATGAACTTCGAGGACGGCGGTCTGGTGACCGTGA
CCCAGGACTCCTCCCTGCAGGACGGCACGCTGATCTACAAGGTGAAGATGCGCGGCACCAACTTCCCCCC
CGACGGCCCCGTAATGCAGAAGAAGACCATGGGCTGGGAGGCCTCCACCGAGCGCCTGTACCCCCGCGAC
GGCGTGCTGAAGGGCGAGATCCACCAGGCCCTGAAGCTGAAGGACGGCGGCCACTACCTGGTGGAGTTCA
AGACCATCTACATGGCCAAGAAGCCCGTGCAACTGCCCGGCTACTACTACGTGGACACCAAGCTGGACAT
CACCTCCCACAACGAGGACTACACCATCGTGGAACAGTACGAGCGCTCCGAGGGCCGCCACCACCTGTTC
CTGTACGGCATGGACGAGCTGTACAAGTAACAACTTTATTATACATAGTTGATCAATTCCGATAATCAAC
CTCTGGATTACAAAATTTGTGAAAGATTGACTGGTATTCTTAACTATGTTGCTCCTTTTACGCTATGTGG
ATACGCTGCTTTAATGCCTTTGTATCATGCTATTGCTTCCCGTATGGCTTTCATTTTCTCCTCCTTGTAT
AAATCCTGGTTGCTGTCTCTTTATGAGGAGTTGTGGCCCGTTGTCAGGCAACGTGGCGTGGTGTGCACTG
TGTTTGCTGACGCAACCCCCACTGGTTGGGGCATTGCCACCACCTGTCAGCTCCTTTCCGGGACTTTCGC
TTTCCCCCTCCCTATTGCCACGGCGGAACTCATCGCCGCCTGCCTTGCCCGCTGCTGGACAGGGGCTCGG
CTGTTGGGCACTGACAATTCCGTGGTGTTGTCGGGGAAGCTGACGTCCTTTCCATGGCTGCTCGCCTGTG
TTGCCACCTGGATTCTGCGCGGGACGTCCTTCTGCTACGTCCCTTCGGCCCTCAATCCAGCGGACCTTCC
TTCCCGCGGCCTGCTGCCGGCTCTGCGGCCTCTTCCGCGTCTTCGCCTTCGCCCTCAGACGAGTCGGATC
TCCCTTTGGGCCGCCTCCCCGCATCGGGAATTCCCGCGGTTCGAATTCTACCGGGTAGGGGAGGCGCTTT
TCCCAAGGCAGTCTGGAGCATGCGCTTTAGCAGCCCCGCTGGGCACTTGGCGCTACACAAGTGGCCTCTG
GCCTCGCACACATTCCACATCCACCGGTAGGCGCCAACCGGCTCCGTTCTTTGGTGGCCCCTTCGCGCCA
CCTTCTACTCCTCCCCTAGTCAGGAAGTTCCCCCCCGCCCCGCAGCTCGCGTCGTGCAGGACGTGACAAA
TGGAAGTAGCACGTCTCACTAGTCTCGTGCAGATGGACAGCACCGCTGAGCAATGGAAGCGGGTAGGCCT
TTGGGGCAGCGGCCAATAGCAGCTTTGCTCCTTCGCTTTCTGGGCTCAGAGGCTGGGAAGGGGTGGGTCC
GGGGGCGGGCTCAGGGGCGGGCTCAGGGGCGGGGCGGGCGCCCGAAGGTCCTCCGGAGGCCCGGCATTCT
GCACGCTTCAAAAGCGCACGTCTGCCGCGCTGTTCTCCTCTTCCTCATCTCCGGGCCTTTCGACCTCACG
TGCGCATGATTGAACAAGATGGATTGCACGCAGGTTCTCCGGCCGCTTGGGTGGAGAGGCTATTCGGCTA
TGACTGGGCACAACAGACAATCGGCTGCTCTGATGCCGCCGTGTTCCGGCTGTCAGCGCAGGGGCGCCCG
GTTCTTTTTGTCAAGACCGACCTGTCCGGTGCCCTGAATGAACTGCAAGACGAGGCAGCGCGGCTATCGT
GGCTGGCCACGACGGGCGTTCCTTGCGCAGCTGTGCTCGACGTTGTCACTGAAGCGGGAAGGGACTGGCT
GCTATTGGGCGAAGTGCCGGGGCAGGATCTCCTGTCATCTCACCTTGCTCCTGCCGAGAAAGTATCCATC
ATGGCTGATGCAATGCGGCGGCTGCATACGCTTGATCCGGCTACCTGCCCATTCGACCACCAAGCGAAAC
ATCGCATCGAGCGAGCACGTACTCGGATGGAAGCCGGTCTTGTCGATCAGGATGATCTGGACGAAGAGCA
TCAGGGGCTCGCGCCAGCCGAACTGTTCGCCAGGCTCAAGGCGAGCATGCCCGACGGCGAGGATCTCGTC
GTGACCCATGGCGATGCCTGCTTGCCGAATATCATGGTGGAAAATGGCCGCTTTTCTGGATTCATCGACT
GTGGCCGGCTGGGTGTGGCGGACCGCTATCAGGACATAGCGTTGGCTACCCGTGATATTGCTGAAGAGCT
TGGCGGCGAATGGGCTGACCGCTTCCTCGTGCTTTACGGTATCGCCGCTCCCGATTCGCAGCGCATCGCC
TTCTATCGCCTTCTTGACGAGTTCTTCTGAGCGGGACTCTGGGTACCTTTAAGACCAATGACTTACAAGG
CAGCTGTAGATCTTAGCCACTTTTTAAAAGAAAAGGGGGGACTGGAAGGGCTAATTCACTCCCAACGAAG
ACAAGATCTGCTTTTTGCTTGTACTGGGTCTCTCTGGTTAGACCAGATCTGAGCCTGGGAGCTCTCTGGC
TAACTAGGGAACCCACTGCTTAAGCCTCAATAAAGCTTGCCTTGAGTGCTTCAAGTAGTGTGTGCCCGTC
TGTTGTGTGACTCTGGTAACTAGAGATCCCTCAGACCCTTTTAGTCAGTGTGGAAAATCTCTAGCAGTAG
TAGTTCATGTCATCTTATTATTCAGTATTTATAACTTGCAAAGAAATGAATATCAGAGAGTGAGAGGAAC
TTGTTTATTGCAGCTTATAATGGTTACAAATAAAGCAATAGCATCACAAATTTCACAAATAAAGCATTTT
TTTCACTGCATTCTAGTTGTGGTTTGTCCAAACTCATCAATGTATCTTATCATGTCTGGCTCTAGCTATC
CCGCCCCTAACTCCGCCCATCCCGCCCCTAACTCCGCCCAGTTCCGCCCATTCTCCGCCCCATGGCTGAC
TAATTTTTTTTATTTATGCAGAGGCCGAGGCCGCCTCGGCCTCTGAGCTATTCCAGAAGTAGTGAGGAGG
CTTTTTTGGAGGCCTAGGGACGTACCCAATTCGCCCTATAGTGAGTCGTATTACGCGCGCTCACTGGCCG
TCGTTTTACAACGTCGTGACTGGGAAAACCCTGGCGTTACCCAACTTAATCGCCTTGCAGCACATCCCCC
TTTCGCCAGCTGGCGTAATAGCGAAGAGGCCCGCACCGATCGCCCTTCCCAACAGTTGCGCAGCCTGAAT
GGCGAATGGG
[124 nt withheld, positions 7571-7694]
C
[91 nt withheld, positions 7696-7786]
A
[49 nt withheld, positions 7788-7836]
CCTTTGACGTTGGAGTCCACGTTCTTT
[37 nt withheld, positions 7864-7900]
ACCCTATCTCGGTCTATTCTTTTGATTTATAAGGGATTTTGCCGATTTCGGCCTATTGGTTAAAAAATGA
GCTGATTTAACAAAAATTTAACGCGAATTTTAACAAAATATTAACGCTTACAATTTAGGTGGCACTTTTC
GGGGAAATGTGCGCGGAACCCCTATTTGTTTATTTTTCTAAATACATTCAAATATGTATCCGCTCATGAG
ACAATAACCCTGATAAATGCTTCAATAATATTGAAAAAGGAAGAGTATGAGTATTCAACATTTCCGTGTC
GCCCTTATTCCCTTTTTTGCGGCATTTTGCCTTCCTGTTTTTGCTCACCCAGAAACGCTGGTGAAAGTAA
AAGATGCTGAAGATCAGTTGGGTGCACGAGTGGGTTACATCGAACTGGATCTCAACAGCGGTAAGATCCT
TGAGAGTTTTCGCCCCGAAGAACGTTTTCCAATGATGAGCACTTTTAAAGTTCTGCTATGTGGCGCGGTA
TTATCCCGTATTGACGCCGGGCAAGAGCAACTCGGTCGCCGCATACACTATTCTCAGAATGACTTGGTTG
AGTACTCACCAGTCACAGAAAAGCATCTTACGGATGGCATGACAGTAAGAGAATTATGCAGTGCTGCCAT
AACCATGAGTGATAACACTGCGGCCAACTTACTTCTGACAACGATCGGAGGACCGAAGGAGCTAACCGCT
TTTTTGCACAACATGGGGGATCATGTAACTCGCCTTGATCGTTGGGAACCGGAGCTGAATGAAGCCATAC
CAAACGACGAGCGTGACACCACGATGCCTGTAGCAATGGCAACAACGTTGCGCAAACTATTAACTGGCGA
ACTACTTACTCTAGCTTCCCGGCAACAATTAATAGACTGGATGGAGGCGGATAAAGTTGCAGGACCACTT
CTGCGCTCGGCCCTTCCGGCTGGCTGGTTTATTGCTGATAAATCTGGAGCCGGTGAGCGTGGGTCTCGCG
GTATCATTGCAGCACTGGGGCCAGATGGTAAGCCCTCCCGTATCGTAGTTATCTACACGACGGGGAGTCA
GGCAACTATGGATGAACGAAATAGACAGATCGCTGAGATAGGTGCCTCACTGATTAAGCATTGGTAACTG
TCAGACCAAGTTTACTCATATATACTTTAGATTGATTTAAAACTTCATTTTTAATTTAAAAGGATCTAGG
TGAAGATCCTTTTTGATAATCTCATGACCAAAATCCCTTAACGTGAGTTTTCGTTCCACTGAGCGTCAGA
CCCCGTAGAAAAGATCAAAGGATCTTCTTGAGATCCTTTTTTTCTGCGCGTAATCTGCTGCTTGCAAACA
AAAAAACCACCGCTACCAGCGGTGGTTTGTTTGCCGGATCAAGAGCTACCAACTCTTTTTCCGAAGGTAA
CTGGCTTCAGCAGAGCGCAGATACCAAATACTGTTCTTCTAGTGTAGCCGTAGTTAGGCCACCACTTCAA
GAACTCTGTAGCACCGCCTACATACCTCGCTCTGCTAATCCTGTTACCAGTGGCTGCTGCCAGTGGCGAT
AAGTCGTGTCTTACCGGGTTGGACTCAAGACGATAGTTACCGGATAAGGCGCAGCGGTCGGGCTGAACGG
GGGGTTCGTGCACACAGCCCAGCTTGGAGCGAACGACCTACACCGAACTGAGATACCTACAGCGTGAGCT
ATGAGAAAGCGCCACGCTTCCCGAAGAGAGAAAGGCGGACAGGTATCCGGTAAGCGGCAGGGTCGGAACA
GGAGAGCGCACGAGGGAGCTTCCAGGGGGAAACGCCTGGTATCTTTATAGTCCTGTCGGGTTTCGCCACC
TCTGACTTGAGCGTCGATTTTTGTGATGCTCGTCAGGGGGGCGGAGCCTATGGAAAAACGCCAGCAACGC
GGCCTTTTTACGGTTCCTGGCCTTTTGCTGGCCTTTTGCTCACATGTTCTTTCCTGCGTTATCCCCTGAT
TCTGTGGATAACCGTATTACCGCCTTTGAGTGAGCTGATACCGCTCGCCGCAGCCGAACGACCGAGCGCA
GCGAGTCAGTGAGCGAGGAAGCGGAAGAGCGCCCAATACGCAAACCGCCTCTCCCCGCGCGTTGGCCGAT
TCATTAATGCAGCTGGCACGACAGGTTTCCCGACTGGAAAGCGGGCAGTGAGCGCAACGCAATTAATGTG
AGTTAGCTCACTCATTAGGCACCCCAGGCTTTACACTTTATGCTTCCGGCTCGTATGTTGTGTGGAATTG
TGAGCGGATAACAATTTCACACAGGAAACAGCTATGACCATGATTACGCCAAGCGCGCAATTAACCCTCA
CTAAAGGGAACAAAAGCTGGAGCTGCAAGCTTAA
